Addgene plasmid #113512: pFL His-SDS22
Purpose: Expression of His-SDS22 in insect cells (Baculovirus system)
Depositing lab: Hemmo Meyer. Depositing organization: Universitaet Duisburg-Essen. Publication: Ubiquitin-Independent Disassembly by a p97 AAA-ATPase Complex Drives PP1 Holoenzyme Formation. Weith M, Seiler J, van den Boom J, Kracht M, Hulsmann J, Primorac I, Del Pino Garcia J, Kaschani F, Kaiser M, Musacchio A, Bollen M, Meyer H. Mol Cell. 2018 Oct 11. pii: S1097-2765(18)30791-3. doi: 10.1016/j.molcel.2018.09.020. PubMed 30344098.
Backbone
  Vector backbone: pFL
  Vector type: Insect Expression
Growth in bacteria
  Bacterial resistance: Ampicillin, 100 μg/mL
  Growth temperature: 37°C
  Growth strain: DH5alpha
  Copy number: High Copy
Gene/Insert
  Gene/Insert name: SDS22 (alt name: PPP1R7)
  Species: H. sapiens (human)
  Entrez Gene: PPP1R7 (a.k.a. SDS22)
  Tag / fusion protein: 6*His (N terminal on backbone)
  Cloning method: Restriction Enzyme; 5′ cloning site unknown (unknown if destroyed)
Terms and licenses: Academic/Nonprofit Terms; Industry Terms: Not Available to Industry
How to cite: pFL His-SDS22 was a gift from Hemmo Meyer (Addgene plasmid # 113512 ; http://n2t.net/addgene:113512 ; RRID:Addgene_113512)
