[The description below was written by a language model from this plasmid's Addgene catalogue record and pLannotate feature annotations shown in this document.]
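Description:
pFL His-SDS22 is a baculovirus transfer plasmid built on the pFL backbone for producing human SDS22 (PPP1R7), a regulatory subunit of protein phosphatase 1, in insect cells. It is maintained in E. coli through a high-copy ColE1/pUC-type origin with ampicillin resistance (AmpR under its own bla promoter), and it also carries an f1 origin. The two sequence records, one from the depositor and one from repository sequencing, are both 6,617 nt. They show the same 22 features in the same order and differ only in where numbering starts on the circle.

The expression cassette is driven by the baculovirus polyhedrin promoter. It encodes an N-terminal histidine tag (catalogued as 6xHis and annotated as a partial match to an 8xHis tag), then a TEV protease cleavage site that would allow tag removal, then the PPP1R7 coding sequence, and it ends at an SV40 polyadenylation signal. A second, divergently oriented cassette consisting of the p10 promoter and an HSV TK polyadenylation signal is present, but no coding sequence is annotated within it, so it appears to be empty.

Both cassettes, a gentamicin resistance gene driven by the Pc promoter, and a loxP site lie between the Tn7L and Tn7R ends. This arrangement allows Tn7 transposition of the segment into a baculoviral bacmid, with gentamicin selection, to generate recombinant virus. The loxP site permits Cre-mediated fusion with other plasmids for multi-gene assemblies. Short annotated fragments (lacZα, R6K γ ori, SET1, large T antigen, bom) are probably backbone remnants or partial matches. The associated publication concerns p97-driven PP1 holoenzyme formation, which fits use of the plasmid to make purified recombinant SDS22.
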