Features (pLannotate 1.2.2; 22 found; start..end, strand, type, name):
     81..97      +  CDS            lacZα (fragment): LacZα fragment of β-galactosidase; lacZ fragment
    102..556     +  rep_origin     f1 ori (sequence partly withheld): f1 bacteriophage origin of replication; arrow indicates direction of (+) strand synthesis
    582..686     +  promoter       AmpR promoter: bla
    687..1547    +  CDS            AmpR: β-lactamase; bla; confers resistance to ampicillin, carbenicillin, and related antibiotics
   1718..2306    +  rep_origin     ori: high-copy-number ColE1/pMB1/pBR322/pUC origin of replication
   2492..2543    -  misc_feature   bom (fragment): basis of mobility region from pBR322
   2611..2835    -  mobile_element Tn7R: mini-Tn7 element (right end of the Tn7 transposon) Tn7
   2902..3435    -  CDS            GmR: gentamycin acetyltransferase; aacC1; confers resistance to gentamycin
   3624..3652    -  promoter       Pc promoter: intI1 (promoter lies within the coding sequence); class 1 integron promoter
   3630..3992    -  CDS            YPR2_ECOLX (fragment): Protein predicted: Swiss-Prot protein existence level 4. From Escherichia coli.
   3992..4019    -  rep_origin     R6K γ ori (fragment): γ replication origin from E. coli plasmid R6K; requires the R6K initiator protein pi for replication
   4048..4081    +  protein_bind   loxP: Cre-mediated recombination occurs in the 8-bp core sequence (GCATACAT). Cre recombinase
   4271..4319    -  polyA_signal   HSV TK poly(A) signal: herpes simplex virus thymidine kinase polyadenylation signal (Cole and Stacy, 1985)
   4455..4564    -  promoter       p10 promoter: baculovirus promoter for expression in insect cells
   4609..4700    +  promoter       polyhedrin promoter: polh from Autographa californica; promoter for the baculovirus polyhedrin gene
   4759..4778    +  CDS            8xHis (fragment): 8xHis affinity tag
   4800..4820    +  CDS            TEV site: tobacco etch virus (TEV) protease recognition and cleavage site
   4833..5912    +  CDS            PPP1R7: PP1R7_HUMAN - Also known as SDS22. Experimental evidence at protein level: Swiss-Prot protein existence level 1. Regulatory subunit of protein phosphatase 1. From Homo sapiens (Human).
   6020..6103    +  CDS            large T antigen (fragment): large T antigen from SV40 (simian virus 40)
   6126..6260    +  polyA_signal   SV40 poly(A) signal: SV40 polyadenylation signal
   6289..6338    +  CDS            SET1 (fragment): solubility-enhancement tag derived from T7 phage gene 10B
   6370..6535    -  mobile_element Tn7L: mini-Tn7 element (left end of the Tn7 transposon) Tn7
>Addgene plasmid #113512 | pFL His-SDS22 | depositor full sequence | sequence record 214251 | pFL His-SDS22 sequence 6617 bps
TTCTCTGTCACAGAATGAAAATTTTTCTGTCATCTCTTCGTTATTAATGTTTGTAATTGACTGAATATCA
ACGCTTATTTGCAGCCTGAATGGCGAATGGG
[124 nt withheld, positions 102-225]
C
[91 nt withheld, positions 227-317]
A
[49 nt withheld, positions 319-367]
CCTTTGACGTTGGAGTCCACGTTCTT
[37 nt withheld, positions 394-430]
ACCCTATCTCGGTCTATTCTTTTGATTTATAAGGGATTTTGCCGATTTCGGCCTATTGGTTAAAAAATGA
GCTGATTTAACAAAAATTTAACGCGAATTTTAACAAAATATTAACGCTTACAATTTAGGTGGCACTTTTC
GGGGAAATGTGCGCGGAACCCCTATTTGTTTATTTTTCTAAATACATTCAAATATGTATCCGCTCATGAG
ACAATAACCCTGATAAATGCTTCAATAATATTGAAAAAGGAAGAGTATGAGTATTCAACATTTCCGTGTC
GCCCTTATTCCCTTTTTTGCGGCATTTTGCCTTCCTGTTTTTGCTCACCCAGAAACGCTGGTGAAAGTAA
AAGATGCTGAAGATCAGTTGGGTGCACGAGTGGGTTACATCGAACTGGATCTCAACAGCGGTAAGATCCT
TGAGAGTTTTCGCCCCGAAGAACGTTTTCCAATGATGAGCACTTTTAAAGTTCTGCTATGTGGCGCGGTA
TTATCCCGTATTGACGCCGGGCAAGAGCAACTCGGTCGCCGCATACACTATTCTCAGAATGACTTGGTTG
AGTACTCACCAGTCACAGAAAAGCATCTTACGGATGGCATGACAGTAAGAGAATTATGCAGTGCTGCCAT
AACCATGAGTGATAACACTGCGGCCAACTTACTTCTGACAACGATCGGAGGACCGAAGGAGCTAACCGCT
TTTTTGCACAACATGGGGGATCATGTAACTCGCCTTGATCGTTGGGAACCGGAGCTGAATGAAGCCATAC
CAAACGACGAGCGTGACACCACGATGCCTGTAGCAATGGCAACAACGTTGCGCAAACTATTAACTGGCGA
ACTACTTACTCTAGCTTCCCGGCAACAATTAATAGACTGGATGGAGGCGGATAAAGTTGCAGGACCACTT
CTGCGCTCGGCCCTTCCGGCTGGCTGGTTTATTGCTGATAAATCTGGAGCCGGTGAGCGTGGGTCTCGCG
GTATCATTGCAGCACTGGGGCCAGATGGTAAGCCCTCCCGTATCGTAGTTATCTACACGACGGGGAGTCA
GGCAACTATGGATGAACGAAATAGACAGATCGCTGAGATAGGTGCCTCACTGATTAAGCATTGGTAACTG
TCAGACCAAGTTTACTCATATATACTTTAGATTGATTTAAAACTTCATTTTTAATTTAAAAGGATCTAGG
TGAAGATCCTTTTTGATAATCTCATGACCAAAATCCCTTAACGTGAGTTTTCGTTCCACTGAGCGTCAGA
CCCCGTAGAAAAGATCAAAGGATCTTCTTGAGATCCTTTTTTTCTGCGCGTAATCTGCTGCTTGCAAACA
AAAAAACCACCGCTACCAGCGGTGGTTTGTTTGCCGGATCAAGAGCTACCAACTCTTTTTCCGAAGGTAA
CTGGCTTCAGCAGAGCGCAGATACCAAATACTGTTCTTCTAGTGTAGCCGTAGTTAGGCCACCACTTCAA
GAACTCTGTAGCACCGCCTACATACCTCGCTCTGCTAATCCTGTTACCAGTGGCTGCTGCCAGTGGCGAT
AAGTCGTGTCTTACCGGGTTGGACTCAAGACGATAGTTACCGGATAAGGCGCAGCGGTCGGGCTGAACGG
GGGGTTCGTGCACACAGCCCAGCTTGGAGCGAACGACCTACACCGAACTGAGATACCTACAGCGTGAGCT
ATGAGAAAGCGCCACGCTTCCCGAAGGGAGAAAGGCGGACAGGTATCCGGTAAGCGGCAGGGTCGGAACA
GGAGAGCGCACGAGGGAGCTTCCAGGGGGAAACGCCTGGTATCTTTATAGTCCTGTCGGGTTTCGCCACC
TCTGACTTGAGCGTCGATTTTTGTGATGCTCGTCAGGGGGGCGGAGCCTATGGAAAAACGCCAGCAACGC
GGCCTTTTTACGGTTCCTGGCCTTTTGCTGGCCTTTTGCTCACATGTTCTTTCCTGCGTTATCCCCTGAT
TCTGTGGATAACCGTATTACCGCCTTTGAGTGAGCTGATACCGCTCGCCGCAGCCGAACGACCGAGCGCA
GCGAGTCAGTGAGCGAGGAAGCGGAAGAGCGCCTGATGCGGTATTTTCTCCTTACGCATCTGTGCGGTAT
TTCACACCGCATAGACCAGCCGCGTAACCTGGCAAAATCGGTTACGGTTGAGTAATAAATGGATGCCCTG
CGTAAGCGGGTGTGGGCGGACAATAAAGTCTTAAACTGAACAAAATAGATCTAAACTATGACAATAAAGT
CTTAAACTAGACAGAATAGTTGTAAACTGAAATCAGTCCAGTTATGCTGTGAAAAAGCATACTGGACTTT
TGTTATGGCTAAAGCAAACTCTTCATTTTCTGAAGTGCAAATTGCCCGTCGTATTAAAGAGGGGCGTGGC
CAAGGGCATGGTAAAGACTATATTCGCGGCGTTGTGACAATTTACCGAACAACTCCGCGGCCGGGAAGCC
GATCTCGGCTTGAACGAATTGTTAGGTGGCGGTACTTGGGTCGATATCAAAGTGCATCACTTCTTCCCGT
ATGCCCAACTTTGTATAGAGAGCCACTGCGGGATCGTCACCGTAATCTGCTTGCACGTAGATCACATAAG
CACCAAGCGCGTTGGCCTCATGCTTGAGGAGATTGATGAGCGCGGTGGCAATGCCCTGCCTCCGGTGCTC
GCCGGAGACTGCGAGATCATAGATATAGATCTCACTACGCGGCTGCTCAAACTTGGGCAGAACGTAAGCC
GCGAGAGCGCCAACAACCGCTTCTTGGTCGAAGGCAGCAAGCGCGATGAATGTCTTACTACGGAGCAAGT
TCCCGAGGTAATCGGAGTCCGGCTGATGTTGGGAGTAGGTGGCTACGTCTCCGAACTCACGACCGAAAAG
ATCAAGAGCAGCCCGCATGGATTTGACTTGGTCAGGGCCGAGCCTACATGTGCGAATGATGCCCATACTT
GAGCCACCTAACTTTGTTTTAGGGCGACTGCCCTGCTGCGTAACATCGTTGCTGCTGCGTAACATCGTTG
CTGCTCCATAACATCAAACATCGACCCACGGCGTAACGCGCTTGCTGCTTGGATGCCCGAGGCATAGACT
GTACAAAAAAACAGTCATAACAAGCCATGAAAACCGCCACTGCGCCGTTACCACCGCTGCGTTCGGTCAA
GGTTCTGGACCAGTTGCGTGAGCGCATACGCTACTTGCATTACAGTTTACGAACCGAACAGGCTTATGTC
AACTGGGTTCGTGCCTTCATCCGTTTCCACGGTGTGCGTCACCCGGCAACCTTGGGCAGCAGCGAAGTCG
AGGCATTTCTGTCCTGGCTGGCGAACGAGCGCAAGGTTTCGGTCTCCACGCATCGTCAGGCATTGGCGGC
CTTGCTGTTCTTCTACGGCAAGGTGCTGTGCACGGATCTGCCCTTGCTTCAGGAGATCGGTAGACCTCGG
CCGTCGCGGCGCTTGCCGGTGGTGCTGACCCCGGATGAAGTGGTTCGCATCCTCGGTTTTCTGGAAGGCG
AGCATCGTTTGTTCGCCCAGGACTCTAGCTATAGTTCTAGTGGTTGGCTACAGCTTTGTTTGTACTATCA
ACAGGTTGAACTGCTGATCAACAGATCCTCTACGCGGCCGCGGTACCATAACTTCGTATAGCATACATTA
TACGAAGTTATCTGGTTTAAACGTACCCGTAGTGGCTATGGCAGGGCTTGCCGCCCCGACGTTGGCTGCG
AGCCCTGGGCCTTCACCCGAACTTGGGGGTTGGGGTGGGGAAAAGGAAGAAACGCGGGCGTATTGGTCCC
AATGGGGTCTCGGTGGGGTATCGACAGAGTGCCAGCCCTGGGACCGAACCCCGCGTTTATGAACAAACGA
CCCAACACCCGTGCGTTTTATTCTGTCTTTTTATTGCCGTCATAGCGCGGGTTCCTTCCGGTATTGTCTC
CTTCCGTGTTTCAGTTAGCCTCCCCCATCTCCCGGTACCGCATGCTATGCATCAGCTGCTAGCACCATGG
CTCGAGATCCCGGGTGATCAAGTCTTCGTCGAGTGATTGTAAATAAAATGTAATTTACAGTATAGTATTT
TAATTAATATACAAATGATTTGATAATAATTCTTATTTAACTATAATATATTGTGTTGGGTTGAATTAAA
GGTCCGTATACTAGTATCGATTCGCGACCTACTCCGGAATATTAATAGATCATGGAGATAATTAAAATGA
TAACCATCTCGCAAATAAATAAGTATTTTACTGTTTTCGTAACAGTTTTGTAATAAAAAAACCTATAAAT
ATTCCGGATTATTCATACCGTCCCACCATCGGGCGCGGATCTACAACCATGTCGTACTACCATCACCATC
ACCATCACGATTACGATATCCCAACGACCGAAAACCTGTATTTTCAGGGCGCCATGGGATCCATGGCGGC
GGAACGCGGCGCGGGGCAGCAACAGTCGCAGGAGATGATGGAGGTTGACAGGCGGGTCGAGTCTGAAGAA
TCCGGCGATGAAGAAGGGAAGAAACACAGCAGTGGCATCGTGGCCGACCTCAGTGAACAGAGCCTGAAGG
ATGGGGAGGAGCGGGGGGAGGAGGACCCAGAAGAAGAACATGAGCTGCCTGTGGACATGGAAACCATCAA
CCTGGACAGAGATGCAGAGGATGTTGATTTGAATCACTATCGCATAGGGAAGATTGAAGGATTTGAGGTA
CTGAAGAAAGTGAAGACTCTCTGCCTCCGCCAAAATTTAATTAAATGCATTGAGAATCTGGAGGAGCTAC
AGAGTCTTCGAGAGCTGGATCTTTACGACAACCAGATCAAGAAGATTGAGAATCTGGAGGCGCTAACAGA
GCTGGAGATTCTAGATATTTCTTTTAATCTGCTGAGAAACATCGAAGGGGTTGACAAGTTGACACGACTG
AAAAAACTCTTCTTGGTCAACAATAAAATCAGTAAAATTGAGAACTTAAGCAACTTACATCAACTACAGA
TGCTAGAGCTGGGATCTAACCGCATCCGGGCAATCGAAAATATCGACACCTTAACCAACCTGGAGAGTTT
GTTTTTGGGGAAAAACAAAATTACTAAACTTCAGAACCTGGATGCGCTCACCAACCTGACAGTCCTCAGT
ATGCAGAGCAACCGGCTGACCAAGATCGAGGGTCTGCAGAACCTGGTGAACCTGCGGGAGCTGTACCTTA
GCCACAATGGCATCGAGGTCATCGAGGGCCTGGAGAACAATAACAAACTCACGATGTTGGACATTGCATC
AAATAGAATCAAAAAGATTGAAAATATCAGCCATCTAACAGAGCTGCAAGAGTTCTGGATGAACGACAAT
CTCCTTGAGAGCTGGAGCGACCTCGACGAGCTGAAGGGAGCCAGGAGCCTGGAGACAGTGTACCTGGAGC
GGAACCCCTTGCAGAAGGACCCCCAGTACCGGCGGAAGGTCATGCTCGCCCTCCCCTCCGTGCGGCAGAT
CGATGCCACGTTCGTCAGGTTCTGATAAGGATCCGGAATTCAAAGGCCTACGTCGACGAGCTCACTAGTC
GCGGCCGCTTTCGAATCTAGAGCCTGCAGTCTCGACAAGCTTGTCGAGAAGTACTAGAGGATCATAATCA
GCCATACCACATTTGTAGAGGTTTTACTTGCTTTAAAAAACCTCCCACACCTCCCCCTGAACCTGAAACA
TAAAATGAATGCAATTGTTGTTGTTAACTTGTTTATTGCAGCTTATAATGGTTACAAATAAAGCAATAGC
ATCACAAATTTCACAAATAAAGCATTTTTTTCACTGCATTCTAGTTGTGGTTTGTCCAAACTCATCAATG
TATCTTATCATGTCTGGATCTGATCACTGCTTGAGCCTAGAAGATCCGGCTGCTAACAAAGCCCGAAAGG
AAGCTGAGTTGGCTGCTGCCACCGCTGAGCAATAACTATCATAACCCCTAGGAGATCCGAACCAGATAAG
TGAAATCTAGTTCCAAACTATTTTGTCATTTTTAATTTTCGTATTAGCTTACGACGCTACACCCAGTTCC
CATCTATTTTGTCACTCTTCCCTAAATAATCCTTAAAAACTCCATTTCCACCCCTCCCAGTTCCCAACTA
TTTTGTCCGCCCACAGCGGGGCATTTTTCTTCCTGTTATGTTTTTAATCAAACATCCTGCCAACTCCATG
TGACAAACCGTCATCTTCGGCTACTTT
