Features (pLannotate 1.2.2; 22 found; start..end, strand, type, name):
     30..121     +  promoter       polyhedrin promoter: polh from Autographa californica; promoter for the baculovirus polyhedrin gene
    180..199     +  CDS            8xHis (fragment): 8xHis affinity tag
    221..241     +  CDS            TEV site: tobacco etch virus (TEV) protease recognition and cleavage site
    254..1333    +  CDS            PPP1R7: PP1R7_HUMAN - Also known as SDS22. Experimental evidence at protein level: Swiss-Prot protein existence level 1. Regulatory subunit of protein phosphatase 1. From Homo sapiens (Human).
   1441..1524    +  CDS            large T antigen (fragment): large T antigen from SV40 (simian virus 40)
   1547..1681    +  polyA_signal   SV40 poly(A) signal: SV40 polyadenylation signal
   1710..1759    +  CDS            SET1 (fragment): solubility-enhancement tag derived from T7 phage gene 10B
   1791..1956    -  mobile_element Tn7L: mini-Tn7 element (left end of the Tn7 transposon) Tn7
   2119..2135    +  CDS            lacZα (fragment): LacZα fragment of β-galactosidase; lacZ fragment
   2140..2594    +  rep_origin     f1 ori (sequence partly withheld): f1 bacteriophage origin of replication; arrow indicates direction of (+) strand synthesis
   2620..2724    +  promoter       AmpR promoter: bla
   2725..3585    +  CDS            AmpR: β-lactamase; bla; confers resistance to ampicillin, carbenicillin, and related antibiotics
   3756..4344    +  rep_origin     ori: high-copy-number ColE1/pMB1/pBR322/pUC origin of replication
   4530..4581    -  misc_feature   bom (fragment): basis of mobility region from pBR322
   4649..4873    -  mobile_element Tn7R: mini-Tn7 element (right end of the Tn7 transposon) Tn7
   4940..5473    -  CDS            GmR: gentamycin acetyltransferase; aacC1; confers resistance to gentamycin
   5662..5690    -  promoter       Pc promoter: intI1 (promoter lies within the coding sequence); class 1 integron promoter
   5668..6030    -  CDS            YPR2_ECOLX (fragment): Protein predicted: Swiss-Prot protein existence level 4. From Escherichia coli.
   6030..6057    -  rep_origin     R6K γ ori (fragment): γ replication origin from E. coli plasmid R6K; requires the R6K initiator protein pi for replication
   6086..6119    +  protein_bind   loxP: Cre-mediated recombination occurs in the 8-bp core sequence (GCATACAT). Cre recombinase
   6309..6357    -  polyA_signal   HSV TK poly(A) signal: herpes simplex virus thymidine kinase polyadenylation signal (Cole and Stacy, 1985)
   6493..6602    -  promoter       p10 promoter: baculovirus promoter for expression in insect cells
>Addgene plasmid #113512 | pFL His-SDS22 | addgene full sequence | sequence record 218695 | Addgene NGS Result
ATTCGCGACCTACTCCGGAATATTAATAGATCATGGAGATAATTAAAATGATAACCATCTCGCAAATAAA
TAAGTATTTTACTGTTTTCGTAACAGTTTTGTAATAAAAAAACCTATAAATATTCCGGATTATTCATACC
GTCCCACCATCGGGCGCGGATCTACAACCATGTCGTACTACCATCACCATCACCATCACGATTACGATAT
CCCAACGACCGAAAACCTGTATTTTCAGGGCGCCATGGGATCCATGGCGGCGGAACGCGGCGCGGGGCAG
CAACAGTCGCAGGAGATGATGGAGGTTGACAGGCGGGTCGAGTCTGAAGAATCCGGCGATGAAGAAGGGA
AGAAACACAGCAGTGGCATCGTGGCCGACCTCAGTGAACAGAGCCTGAAGGATGGGGAGGAGCGGGGGGA
GGAGGACCCAGAAGAAGAACATGAGCTGCCTGTGGACATGGAAACCATCAACCTGGACAGAGATGCAGAG
GATGTTGATTTGAATCACTATCGCATAGGGAAGATTGAAGGATTTGAGGTACTGAAGAAAGTGAAGACTC
TCTGCCTCCGCCAAAATTTAATTAAATGCATTGAGAATCTGGAGGAGCTACAGAGTCTTCGAGAGCTGGA
TCTTTACGACAACCAGATCAAGAAGATTGAGAATCTGGAGGCGCTAACAGAGCTGGAGATTCTAGATATT
TCTTTTAATCTGCTGAGAAACATCGAAGGGGTTGACAAGTTGACACGACTGAAAAAACTCTTCTTGGTCA
ACAATAAAATCAGTAAAATTGAGAACTTAAGCAACTTACATCAACTACAGATGCTAGAGCTGGGATCTAA
CCGCATCCGGGCAATCGAAAATATCGACACCTTAACCAACCTGGAGAGTTTGTTTTTGGGGAAAAACAAA
ATTACTAAACTTCAGAACCTGGATGCGCTCACCAACCTGACAGTCCTCAGTATGCAGAGCAACCGGCTGA
CCAAGATCGAGGGTCTGCAGAACCTGGTGAACCTGCGGGAGCTGTACCTTAGCCACAATGGCATCGAGGT
CATCGAGGGCCTGGAGAACAATAACAAACTCACGATGTTGGACATTGCATCAAATAGAATCAAAAAGATT
GAAAATATCAGCCATCTAACAGAGCTGCAAGAGTTCTGGATGAACGACAATCTCCTTGAGAGCTGGAGCG
ACCTCGACGAGCTGAAGGGAGCCAGGAGCCTGGAGACAGTGTACCTGGAGCGGAACCCCTTGCAGAAGGA
CCCCCAGTACCGGCGGAAGGTCATGCTCGCCCTCCCCTCCGTGCGGCAGATCGATGCCACGTTCGTCAGG
TTCTGATAAGGATCCGGAATTCAAAGGCCTACGTCGACGAGCTCACTAGTCGCGGCCGCTTTCGAATCTA
GAGCCTGCAGTCTCGACAAGCTTGTCGAGAAGTACTAGAGGATCATAATCAGCCATACCACATTTGTAGA
GGTTTTACTTGCTTTAAAAAACCTCCCACACCTCCCCCTGAACCTGAAACATAAAATGAATGCAATTGTT
GTTGTTAACTTGTTTATTGCAGCTTATAATGGTTACAAATAAAGCAATAGCATCACAAATTTCACAAATA
AAGCATTTTTTTCACTGCATTCTAGTTGTGGTTTGTCCAAACTCATCAATGTATCTTATCATGTCTGGAT
CTGATCACTGCTTGAGCCTAGAAGATCCGGCTGCTAACAAAGCCCGAAAGGAAGCTGAGTTGGCTGCTGC
CACCGCTGAGCAATAACTATCATAACCCCTAGGAGATCCGAACCAGATAAGTGAAATCTAGTTCCAAACT
ATTTTGTCATTTTTAATTTTCGTATTAGCTTACGACGCTACACCCAGTTCCCATCTATTTTGTCACTCTT
CCCTAAATAATCCTTAAAAACTCCATTTCCACCCCTCCCAGTTCCCAACTATTTTGTCCGCCCACAGCGG
GGCATTTTTCTTCCTGTTATGTTTTTAATCAAACATCCTGCCAACTCCATGTGACAAACCGTCATCTTCG
GCTACTTTTTCTCTGTCACAGAATGAAAATTTTTCTGTCATCTCTTCGTTATTAATGTTTGTAATTGACT
GAATATCAACGCTTATTTGCAGCCTGAATGGCGAATGGG
[124 nt withheld, positions 2140-2263]
C
[91 nt withheld, positions 2265-2355]
A
[49 nt withheld, positions 2357-2405]
CCTTTGACGTTGGAGTCCACGTTCTT
[37 nt withheld, positions 2432-2468]
ACCCTATCTCGGTCTATTCTTTTGATTTATAAGGGATTTTGCCGATTTCGGCCTATTGGTTAAAAAATGA
GCTGATTTAACAAAAATTTAACGCGAATTTTAACAAAATATTAACGCTTACAATTTAGGTGGCACTTTTC
GGGGAAATGTGCGCGGAACCCCTATTTGTTTATTTTTCTAAATACATTCAAATATGTATCCGCTCATGAG
ACAATAACCCTGATAAATGCTTCAATAATATTGAAAAAGGAAGAGTATGAGTATTCAACATTTCCGTGTC
GCCCTTATTCCCTTTTTTGCGGCATTTTGCCTTCCTGTTTTTGCTCACCCAGAAACGCTGGTGAAAGTAA
AAGATGCTGAAGATCAGTTGGGTGCACGAGTGGGTTACATCGAACTGGATCTCAACAGCGGTAAGATCCT
TGAGAGTTTTCGCCCCGAAGAACGTTTTCCAATGATGAGCACTTTTAAAGTTCTGCTATGTGGCGCGGTA
TTATCCCGTATTGACGCCGGGCAAGAGCAACTCGGTCGCCGCATACACTATTCTCAGAATGACTTGGTTG
AGTACTCACCAGTCACAGAAAAGCATCTTACGGATGGCATGACAGTAAGAGAATTATGCAGTGCTGCCAT
AACCATGAGTGATAACACTGCGGCCAACTTACTTCTGACAACGATCGGAGGACCGAAGGAGCTAACCGCT
TTTTTGCACAACATGGGGGATCATGTAACTCGCCTTGATCGTTGGGAACCGGAGCTGAATGAAGCCATAC
CAAACGACGAGCGTGACACCACGATGCCTGTAGCAATGGCAACAACGTTGCGCAAACTATTAACTGGCGA
ACTACTTACTCTAGCTTCCCGGCAACAATTAATAGACTGGATGGAGGCGGATAAAGTTGCAGGACCACTT
CTGCGCTCGGCCCTTCCGGCTGGCTGGTTTATTGCTGATAAATCTGGAGCCGGTGAGCGTGGGTCTCGCG
GTATCATTGCAGCACTGGGGCCAGATGGTAAGCCCTCCCGTATCGTAGTTATCTACACGACGGGGAGTCA
GGCAACTATGGATGAACGAAATAGACAGATCGCTGAGATAGGTGCCTCACTGATTAAGCATTGGTAACTG
TCAGACCAAGTTTACTCATATATACTTTAGATTGATTTAAAACTTCATTTTTAATTTAAAAGGATCTAGG
TGAAGATCCTTTTTGATAATCTCATGACCAAAATCCCTTAACGTGAGTTTTCGTTCCACTGAGCGTCAGA
CCCCGTAGAAAAGATCAAAGGATCTTCTTGAGATCCTTTTTTTCTGCGCGTAATCTGCTGCTTGCAAACA
AAAAAACCACCGCTACCAGCGGTGGTTTGTTTGCCGGATCAAGAGCTACCAACTCTTTTTCCGAAGGTAA
CTGGCTTCAGCAGAGCGCAGATACCAAATACTGTTCTTCTAGTGTAGCCGTAGTTAGGCCACCACTTCAA
GAACTCTGTAGCACCGCCTACATACCTCGCTCTGCTAATCCTGTTACCAGTGGCTGCTGCCAGTGGCGAT
AAGTCGTGTCTTACCGGGTTGGACTCAAGACGATAGTTACCGGATAAGGCGCAGCGGTCGGGCTGAACGG
GGGGTTCGTGCACACAGCCCAGCTTGGAGCGAACGACCTACACCGAACTGAGATACCTACAGCGTGAGCT
ATGAGAAAGCGCCACGCTTCCCGAAGGGAGAAAGGCGGACAGGTATCCGGTAAGCGGCAGGGTCGGAACA
GGAGAGCGCACGAGGGAGCTTCCAGGGGGAAACGCCTGGTATCTTTATAGTCCTGTCGGGTTTCGCCACC
TCTGACTTGAGCGTCGATTTTTGTGATGCTCGTCAGGGGGGCGGAGCCTATGGAAAAACGCCAGCAACGC
GGCCTTTTTACGGTTCCTGGCCTTTTGCTGGCCTTTTGCTCACATGTTCTTTCCTGCGTTATCCCCTGAT
TCTGTGGATAACCGTATTACCGCCTTTGAGTGAGCTGATACCGCTCGCCGCAGCCGAACGACCGAGCGCA
GCGAGTCAGTGAGCGAGGAAGCGGAAGAGCGCCTGATGCGGTATTTTCTCCTTACGCATCTGTGCGGTAT
TTCACACCGCATAGACCAGCCGCGTAACCTGGCAAAATCGGTTACGGTTGAGTAATAAATGGATGCCCTG
CGTAAGCGGGTGTGGGCGGACAATAAAGTCTTAAACTGAACAAAATAGATCTAAACTATGACAATAAAGT
CTTAAACTAGACAGAATAGTTGTAAACTGAAATCAGTCCAGTTATGCTGTGAAAAAGCATACTGGACTTT
TGTTATGGCTAAAGCAAACTCTTCATTTTCTGAAGTGCAAATTGCCCGTCGTATTAAAGAGGGGCGTGGC
CAAGGGCATGGTAAAGACTATATTCGCGGCGTTGTGACAATTTACCGAACAACTCCGCGGCCGGGAAGCC
GATCTCGGCTTGAACGAATTGTTAGGTGGCGGTACTTGGGTCGATATCAAAGTGCATCACTTCTTCCCGT
ATGCCCAACTTTGTATAGAGAGCCACTGCGGGATCGTCACCGTAATCTGCTTGCACGTAGATCACATAAG
CACCAAGCGCGTTGGCCTCATGCTTGAGGAGATTGATGAGCGCGGTGGCAATGCCCTGCCTCCGGTGCTC
GCCGGAGACTGCGAGATCATAGATATAGATCTCACTACGCGGCTGCTCAAACTTGGGCAGAACGTAAGCC
GCGAGAGCGCCAACAACCGCTTCTTGGTCGAAGGCAGCAAGCGCGATGAATGTCTTACTACGGAGCAAGT
TCCCGAGGTAATCGGAGTCCGGCTGATGTTGGGAGTAGGTGGCTACGTCTCCGAACTCACGACCGAAAAG
ATCAAGAGCAGCCCGCATGGATTTGACTTGGTCAGGGCCGAGCCTACATGTGCGAATGATGCCCATACTT
GAGCCACCTAACTTTGTTTTAGGGCGACTGCCCTGCTGCGTAACATCGTTGCTGCTGCGTAACATCGTTG
CTGCTCCATAACATCAAACATCGACCCACGGCGTAACGCGCTTGCTGCTTGGATGCCCGAGGCATAGACT
GTACAAAAAAACAGTCATAACAAGCCATGAAAACCGCCACTGCGCCGTTACCACCGCTGCGTTCGGTCAA
GGTTCTGGACCAGTTGCGTGAGCGCATACGCTACTTGCATTACAGTTTACGAACCGAACAGGCTTATGTC
AACTGGGTTTGTGCCTTCATCCGTTTCCACGGTGTGCGTCACCCGGCAACCTTGGGCAGCAGCGAAGTCG
AGGCATTTCTGTCCTGGCTGGCGAACGAGCGCAAGGTTTCGGTCTCCACGCATCGTCAGGCATTGGCGGC
CTTGCTGTTCTTCTACGGCAAGGTGCTGTGCACGGATCTGCCCTTGCTTCAGGAGATCGGTAGACCTCGG
CCGTCGCGGCGCTTGCCGGTGGTGCTGACCCCGGATGAAGTGGTTCGCATCCTCGGTTTTCTGGAAGGCG
AGCATCGTTTGTTCGCCCAGGACTCTAGCTATAGTTCTAGTGGTTGGCTACAGCTTTGTTTGTACTATCA
ACAGGTTGAACTGCTGATCAACAGATCCTCTACGCGGCCGCGGTACCATAACTTCGTATAGCATACATTA
TACGAAGTTATCTGGTTTAAACGTACCCGTAGTGGCTATGGCAGGGCTTGCCGCCCCGACGTTGGCTGCG
AGCCCTGGGCCTTCACCCGAACTTGGGGGTTGGGGTGGGGAAAAGGAAGAAACGCGGGCGTATTGGTCCC
AATGGGGTCTCGGTGGGGTATCGACAGAGTGCCAGCCCTGGGACCGAACCCCGCGTTTATGAACAAACGA
CCCAACACCCGTGCGTTTTATTCTGTCTTTTTATTGCCGTCATAGCGCGGGTTCCTTCCGGTATTGTCTC
CTTCCGTGTTTCAGTTAGCCTCCCCCATCTCCCGGTACCGCATGCTATGCATCAGCTGCTAGCACCATGG
CTCGAGATCCCGGGTGATCAAGTCTTCGTCGAGTGATTGTAAATAAAATGTAATTTACAGTATAGTATTT
TAATTAATATACAAATGATTTGATAATAATTCTTATTTAACTATAATATATTGTGTTGGGTTGAATTAAA
GGTCCGTATACTAGTATCG
